Addgene plasmid #247746: YIplac211-Ric1-msGFP2x4
Purpose: Insert a C-terminal msGFP2x4 tag at RIC1 by popin-popout
Depositing lab: Benjamin Glick. Depositing organization: University of Chicago.
Backbone
  Vector backbone: YIplac211
  Vector type: Yeast Expression
Growth in bacteria
  Bacterial resistance: Ampicillin, 100 μg/mL
  Growth temperature: 37°C
  Growth strain: DH5alpha
  Copy number: High Copy
Gene/Insert
  Gene/Insert name: Ric1-msGFP2x4
  Species: S. cerevisiae (budding yeast)
  Cloning method: Restriction Enzyme; 5′ cloning site Unspecified (unknown if destroyed)
Terms and licenses: Academic/Nonprofit Terms; Industry Terms: Not Available to Industry
How to cite: YIplac211-Ric1-msGFP2x4 was a gift from Benjamin Glick (Addgene plasmid # 247746 ; http://n2t.net/addgene:247746 ; RRID:Addgene_247746)
