[The description below was written by a language model from this plasmid's Addgene catalogue record and pLannotate feature annotations shown in this document.]
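Description:
YIplac211-Ric1-msGFP2x4 is a yeast integrating plasmid built on the YIplac211 backbone and designed to place a C-terminal msGFP2x4 tag on the endogenous RIC1 gene of Saccharomyces cerevisiae by the pop-in/pop-out method. It is propagated in E. coli through a high-copy ColE1/pUC-type origin with ampicillin selection (AmpR, β-lactamase). No yeast replication origin or centromere is annotated, consistent with an integrative vector that must recombine into the genome to be maintained. The yeast marker is URA3 under its own promoter, which allows selection on medium lacking uracil and counterselection with 5-fluoroorotic acid. Remnants of the lac region (lacI fragment, CAP site, lac promoter and operator, lacZα fragment) flank the cloning site and are backbone carry-over.

The insert, in reverse orientation, consists of a fragment covering the 3′ portion of the RIC1 coding sequence, followed by four tandem fluorescent protein units of about 700 bp each, separated by short spacers. The annotation tool labels these as Superfolder GFP, presumably its closest match for msGFP2, the name given in the record. Downstream lies genomic sequence that includes the COX12 coding region, apparently serving as the second homology arm. No separate promoter for the fusion is annotated, so expression is expected to come from the native RIC1 locus once integrated. In this scheme, homologous integration (pop-in) is selected with URA3, and a second recombination event that excises the vector (pop-out) is selected on 5-FOA, leaving a marker-free tagged allele. Ric1, with Rgp1, forms the exchange factor for the Ypt6 GTPase at the Golgi. The fourfold tag likely serves to increase brightness for fluorescence microscopy, although the record does not state this.
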