Features (pLannotate 1.2.2; 19 found; start..end, strand, type, name):
      1..93      +  CDS            lacI (fragment): lac repressor; lacI; The lac repressor binds to the lac operator to inhibit transcription in E. coli. This inhibition can be relieved by adding lactose or isopropyl-β-D-thiogalactopyranoside (IPTG).
    106..127     +  protein_bind   CAP binding site: CAP binding activates transcription in the presence of cAMP. E. coli catabolite activator protein
    142..172     +  promoter       lac promoter: promoter for the E. coli lac operon
    180..196     +  protein_bind   lac operator: The lac repressor binds to the lac operator to inhibit transcription in E. coli. This inhibition can be relieved by adding lactose or isopropyl-β-D-thiogalactopyranoside (IPTG). lac repressor encoded by lacI
    325..341     +  promoter       cspA promoter (fragment): cspA; promoter of the E. coli cold shock protein cspA gene (Mitta et al., 1997)
    588..836     -  CDS            COX12: COX12_YEAST - Experimental evidence at protein level: Swiss-Prot protein existence level 1. Component of the cytochrome c oxidase, the last enzyme in the mitochondrial electron transport chain which drives oxidative phosphorylation. The respiratory chain contains 3 multisubunit complexes succinate dehydrogenase (complex II, CII), ubiquinol- cytochrome c oxidoreductase (cytochrome b-c1 complex, complex III, CIII) and cytochrome c oxidase (complex IV, CIV), that cooperate to transfer electrons derived from NADH and succinate to molecular oxygen, creating an electrochemical gradient over the inne
   1119..1814    -  CDS            Superfolder GFP: Superfolder GFP is a basic (constitutively fluorescent) green fluorescent protein published in 2005, derived from Aequorea victoria. It is reported to be a very rapidly-maturing weak dimer.
   1833..2528    -  CDS            Superfolder GFP: Superfolder GFP is a basic (constitutively fluorescent) green fluorescent protein published in 2005, derived from Aequorea victoria. It is reported to be a very rapidly-maturing weak dimer.
   2547..3242    -  CDS            Superfolder GFP: Superfolder GFP is a basic (constitutively fluorescent) green fluorescent protein published in 2005, derived from Aequorea victoria. It is reported to be a very rapidly-maturing weak dimer.
   3261..3956    -  CDS            Superfolder GFP: Superfolder GFP is a basic (constitutively fluorescent) green fluorescent protein published in 2005, derived from Aequorea victoria. It is reported to be a very rapidly-maturing weak dimer.
   4002..4727    -  CDS            RIC1 (fragment): RIC1_YEAST - Experimental evidence at protein level: Swiss-Prot protein existence level 1. The RIC1-RGP1 complex acts as a guanine nucleotide exchange factor (GEF), which activates YPT6 by exchanging bound GDP for free GTP. It is thereby required for efficient fusion of endosome-derived vesicles with the Golgi. The RIC1-RGP1 participates in the recycling of SNC1, presumably by mediating fusion of endosomal vesicles with the Golgi compartment. May also be indirectly involved in the transcription of both ribosomal protein genes and ribosomal RNA. From Saccharomyces cerevisiae (strain ATCC 204508
   4726..4883    +  CDS            lacZα (fragment): LacZα fragment of β-galactosidase; lacZ fragment
   4889..4988    -  misc_feature   bom (fragment): basis of mobility region from pBR322
   5090..5125    -  CDS            rop (fragment): Rop protein, which maintains plasmids at low copy number; rop
   5214..6017    -  CDS            URA3: orotidine-5'-phosphate decarboxylase, required for uracil biosynthesis; S. cerevisiae URA3; yeast auxotrophic marker, counterselectable with 5-fluoroorotic acid (5-FOA)
   6018..6233    -  promoter       URA3 promoter: S. cerevisiae URA3
   6326..6430    +  promoter       AmpR promoter: bla
   6431..7291    +  CDS            AmpR: β-lactamase; bla; confers resistance to ampicillin, carbenicillin, and related antibiotics
   7462..8050    +  rep_origin     ori: high-copy-number ColE1/pMB1/pBR322/pUC origin of replication
>Addgene plasmid #247746 | YIplac211-Ric1-msGFP2x4 | addgene full sequence | sequence record 492080 | Addgene NGS Result
GCGCCCAATACGCAAACCGCCTCTCCCCGCGCGTTGGCCGATTCATTAATGCAGCTGGCACGACAGGTTT
CCCGACTGGAAAGCGGGCAGTGAGCGCAACGCAATTAATGTGAGTTAGCTCACTCATTAGGCACCCCAGG
CTTTACACTTTATGCTTCCGGCTCGTATGTTGTGTGGAATTGTGAGCGGATAACAATTTCACACAGGAAA
CAGCTATGACCATGATTACGCCATTGCCTTGTTCTTTTCAGTGCAGTGGCAGATGTTACGAGGGTCAAAT
AATTTTTGAATATATATAGAAATGGCTACTTACTATAATTAAAAATAAATATGAAAAATAAAACTTCAGT
ACCCCACATCATTCTCATTTTTTTCTGTTTGTTTGATTTTTAGGAATTTGGCTCCATCATGAACATTCGT
TAGCGTATGATATCACTTTTTCATTATCTCCTATTGTTACTTTACTTTTCATATAGATATCCTTCATCCC
GTGTAGGTCTACTACGCAAAAATGAATTCTAGTAATTAATAATAATGATATAAAAAAGGCTAAGTGCACA
TTACTAAAAACGAAACTAAGATCCTTAGTCTGAGTTGATATCACCTGCGAAAATACCTTTTTCTCTTTGA
TCATCCCATTTTTCGATCCAGTCTAGGGGACATAAGGCGTTATAGGTCTTCCAAAAGACCTTGCACGGAG
CAAAATCTTCGCCCTTCATATTAACACACTTGTGATAATCCACATAAGATTGCCAACAATGCTTTGTTTG
GTTTTGTTGGGGAAATCTAGCATCGAAACCAACTGTATGTAGTGGAGAGTTTTCTTGATCAGCCATGTCT
ATTATACTGTATTTATGTGCTTGTTCCTATTTGTGAAAGCAAAGATACTTTATGTATTCTTACTAAAATA
TTTGTATATCTCTGCTAATCATTTTAATGCAACTTTTCTATCTGGTGCATCTTTCATCACCTTTTAAAGA
TCCTGAAGGGATGGGGATATCGGGCAAAACTACGCGCGACGCATTTCTGAAAATTGATTGGTCAATGTTA
TGAAGCTATATGGTAAAGAATACATGGTGTCATATAGATGCGGCCGCTTAGCTAGCAGAACCGCCACTGC
CACCTGTGATACCAGCAGCAGTAACAAATTCTAACAAAACCATATGATCTCTCTTTTCGTTTGGATCTTT
AGACAATTTTGATTGTGTAGACAAGTAATGGTTATCTGGTAACAAAACTGGACCGTCACCAATTGGAGTG
TTTTGTTGGTAATGATCTGCTAATTGAACAGAACCATCTTCAACATTATGTCTGATCTTGAAGTTTGCTT
TAATACCATTCTTTTGTTTATCAGCTGTAATGTAAACGTTATGTGAGTTGTAGTTGTATTCCAATTTATG
ACCCAAAATATTACCATCTTCTTTAAAATCGATACCCTTCAATTCGATTCTGTTAACCAAAGTGTCACCT
TCGAACTTAACCTCTGCTCTTGTCTTGTAAGTACCATCATCTTTAAAAGTGATAGTTCTTTCTTGAACGT
AACCTTCTGGCATAGCAGACTTAAAGAAATCATGTTGCTTCATATGATCTGGGTATCTTGAAAAACATTG
AACACCGTATGTCAATGTAGTAACCAAAGTTGGCCAAGGAACTGGCAATTTACCTGTAGTACAAATAAAC
TTCAATGTCAATTTACCGTTAGTAGCGTCACCTTCACCTTCACCTCTAACACTGAACTTATGACCGTTTA
CGTCACCGTCTAATTCGACCAAGATAGGAACAACACCTGTGAACAAGCTCTCAGTGCTATCCATACTAGC
AGAACCGCCACTGCCACCTGTGATACCAGCAGCAGTAACAAATTCTAACAAAACCATATGATCTCTCTTT
TCGTTTGGATCTTTAGACAATTTTGATTGTGTAGACAAGTAATGGTTATCTGGTAACAAAACTGGACCGT
CACCAATTGGAGTGTTTTGTTGGTAATGATCTGCTAATTGAACAGAACCATCTTCAACATTATGTCTGAT
CTTGAAGTTTGCTTTAATACCATTCTTTTGTTTATCAGCTGTAATGTAAACGTTATGTGAGTTGTAGTTG
TATTCCAATTTATGACCCAAAATATTACCATCTTCTTTAAAATCGATACCCTTCAATTCGATTCTGTTAA
CCAAAGTGTCACCTTCGAACTTAACCTCTGCTCTTGTCTTGTAAGTACCATCATCTTTAAAAGTGATAGT
TCTTTCTTGAACGTAACCTTCTGGCATAGCAGACTTAAAGAAATCATGTTGCTTCATATGATCTGGGTAT
CTTGAAAAACATTGAACACCGTATGTCAATGTAGTAACCAAAGTTGGCCAAGGAACTGGCAATTTACCTG
TAGTACAAATAAACTTCAATGTCAATTTACCGTTAGTAGCGTCACCTTCACCTTCACCTCTAACACTGAA
CTTATGACCGTTTACGTCACCGTCTAATTCGACCAAGATAGGAACAACACCTGTGAACAAGCTCTCAGTG
CTATCCATACTAGCAGAACCGCCACTGCCACCTGTGATACCAGCAGCAGTAACAAATTCTAACAAAACCA
TATGATCTCTCTTTTCGTTTGGATCTTTAGACAATTTTGATTGTGTAGACAAGTAATGGTTATCTGGTAA
CAAAACTGGACCGTCACCAATTGGAGTGTTTTGTTGGTAATGATCTGCTAATTGAACAGAACCATCTTCA
ACATTATGTCTGATCTTGAAGTTTGCTTTAATACCATTCTTTTGTTTATCAGCTGTAATGTAAACGTTAT
GTGAGTTGTAGTTGTATTCCAATTTATGACCCAAAATATTACCATCTTCTTTAAAATCGATACCCTTCAA
TTCGATTCTGTTAACCAAAGTGTCACCTTCGAACTTAACCTCTGCTCTTGTCTTGTAAGTACCATCATCT
TTAAAAGTGATAGTTCTTTCTTGAACGTAACCTTCTGGCATAGCAGACTTAAAGAAATCATGTTGCTTCA
TATGATCTGGGTATCTTGAAAAACATTGAACACCGTATGTCAATGTAGTAACCAAAGTTGGCCAAGGAAC
TGGCAATTTACCTGTAGTACAAATAAACTTCAATGTCAATTTACCGTTAGTAGCGTCACCTTCACCTTCA
CCTCTAACACTGAACTTATGACCGTTTACGTCACCGTCTAATTCGACCAAGATAGGAACAACACCTGTGA
ACAAGCTCTCAGTGCTATCCATACTAGCAGAACCGCCACTGCCACCTGTGATACCAGCAGCAGTAACAAA
TTCTAACAAAACCATATGATCTCTCTTTTCGTTTGGATCTTTAGACAATTTTGATTGTGTAGACAAGTAA
TGGTTATCTGGTAACAAAACTGGACCGTCACCAATTGGAGTGTTTTGTTGGTAATGATCTGCTAATTGAA
CAGAACCATCTTCAACATTATGTCTGATCTTGAAGTTTGCTTTAATACCATTCTTTTGTTTATCAGCTGT
AATGTAAACGTTATGTGAGTTGTAGTTGTATTCCAATTTATGACCCAAAATATTACCATCTTCTTTAAAA
TCGATACCCTTCAATTCGATTCTGTTAACCAAAGTGTCACCTTCGAACTTAACCTCTGCTCTTGTCTTGT
AAGTACCATCATCTTTAAAAGTGATAGTTCTTTCTTGAACGTAACCTTCTGGCATAGCAGACTTAAAGAA
ATCATGTTGCTTCATATGATCTGGGTATCTTGAAAAACATTGAACACCGTATGTCAATGTAGTAACCAAA
GTTGGCCAAGGAACTGGCAATTTACCTGTAGTACAAATAAACTTCAATGTCAATTTACCGTTAGTAGCGT
CACCTTCACCTTCACCTCTAACACTGAACTTATGACCGTTTACGTCACCGTCTAATTCGACCAAGATAGG
AACAACACCTGTGAACAAGCTCTCAGTGCTATCCATACTAGAACCTCCACCGGAGCCGCCTCCAGAACCA
CCACCTGGATCCTTGAATCTCTCGAGTGCTTTTTGAACCAATTGTGTGTTGTTTTCTCTGTCTAATTCCT
TGAGTAAGCGTATTAATTGGAAACACATGTCCCACGAATCGGTAGCTTTAATTGGGTCTGTGGCGTTTGC
AGCACTTGTCACCAAAAGCTCTAAGACTTTAAGCATTAATTCTTCATCCTTCAATAAATTAGTGACAGAT
TTCTCTGACTTTTTTGTAGAGTTATCATTTAGAGCTTTGCTTTCCTCAGTCCCTAAATCTGATTTCTTAA
AATGTAGATCATCTCCCAAATCTTTCTCATCGTAATTTAAAAACACTAACAGAAGTACGCCAAGCATTTT
AGCCTCATTTTCTTCGATACAGAGTGCTAATAAATCTCTTGGTGTCATCTTTAGATTAGTGAATAGATGG
TTCCAGTATTTAGTTTCGATCTTCCTTAAACAATTACTAATAATTTCTAACATACCACTGTGGGTTGGTG
GTGAAATATTATGCTCAGGATCGGTGTTGTCATACATCTTAATTAATTTCAGGATATCATCCAAAGAGTC
GCTTCGCAGTATTTTAGTAGACAAAATCTTTTCGAGTGCAAATTTGTAAGGCTTTAAAAAACGATAATTG
TGTGAAATATCCTCCAAATCTGTGTTGTCTTCTAATTTGGCTAAGATTAATTGGTCGAGGTATATTTGGT
GTTTCACCACCAATTTGGAAAATCGCGCGTCTCGAATTCACTGGCCGTCGTTTTACAACGTCGTGACTGG
GAAAACCCTGGCGTTACCCAACTTAATCGCCTTGCAGCACATCCCCCTTTCGCCAGCTGGCGTAATAGCG
AAGAGGCCCGCACCGATCGCCCTTCCCAACAGTTGCGCAGCCTGAATGGCGAATGGCGCCTGATGCGGTA
TTTTCTCCTTACGCATCTGTGCGGTATTTCACACCGCATATGGTGCACTCTCAGTACAATCTGCTCTGAT
GCCGCATAGTTAAGCCAGCCCCGACACCCGCCAACACCCGCTGACGCGCCCTGACGGGCTTGTCTGCTCC
CGGCATCCGCTTACAGACAAGCTGTGACCGTCTCCGGGAGCTGCATGTGTCAGAGGTTTTCACCGTCATC
ACCGAAACGCGCGAGACGAAAGGGCGGGTAATAACTGATATAATTAAATTGAAGCTCTAATTTGTGAGTT
TAGTATACATGCATTTACTTATAATACAGTTTTTTAGTTTTGCTGGCCGCATCTTCTCAAATATGCTTCC
CAGCCTGCTTTTCTGTAACGTTCACCCTCTACCTTAGCATCCCTTCCCTTTGCAAATAGTCCTCTTCCAA
CAATAATAATGTCAGATCCTGTAGAGACCACATCATCCACGGTTCTATACTGTTGACCCAATGCGTCTCC
CTTGTCATCTAAACCCACACCGGGTGTCATAATCAACCAATCGTAACCTTCATCTCTTCCACCCATGTCT
CTTTGAGCAATAAAGCCGATAACAAAATCTTTGTCGCTCTTCGCAATGTCAACAGTACCCTTAGTATATT
CTCCAGTAGATAGGGAGCCCTTGCATGACAATTCTGCTAACATCAAAAGGCCTCTAGGTTCCTTTGTTAC
TTCTTCTGCCGCCTGCTTCAAACCGCTAACAATACCTGGGCCCACCACACCGTGTGCATTCGTAATGTCT
GCCCATTCTGCTATTCTGTATACACCCGCAGAGTACTGCAATTTGACTGTATTACCAATGTCAGCAAATT
TTCTGTCTTCGAAGAGTAAAAAATTGTACTTGGCGGATAATGCCTTTAGCGGCTTAACTGTGCCCTCCAT
GGAAAAATCAGTCAAGATATCCACATGTGTTTTTAGTAAACAAATTTTGGGACCTAATGCTTCAACTAAC
TCCAGTAATTCCTTGGTGGTACGAACATCCAATGAAGCACACAAGTTTGTTTGCTTTTCGTGCATGATAT
TAAATAGCTTGGCAGCAACAGGACTAGGATGAGTAGCAGCACGTTCCTTATATGTAGCTTTCGACATGAT
TTATCTTCGTTTCCTGCATGTTTTTGTTCTGTGCAGTTGGGTTAAGAATACTGGGCAATTTCATGTTTCT
TCAACACTACATATGCGTATATATACCAATCTAAGTCTGTGCTCCTTCCTTCGTTCTTCCTTCTGTTCGG
AGATTACCGAATCAAAAAAATTTCAAGGAAACCGAAATCAAAAAAAAGAATAAAAAAAAAATGATGAATT
GAAAAGCTGGCCTCGTGATACGCCTATTTTTATAGGTTAATGTCATGATAATAATGGTTTCTTAGACGTC
AGGTGGCACTTTTCGGGGAAATGTGCGCGGAACCCCTATTTGTTTATTTTTCTAAATACATTCAAATATG
TATCCGCTCATGAGACAATAACCCTGATAAATGCTTCAATAATATTGAAAAAGGAAGAGTATGAGTATTC
AACATTTCCGTGTCGCCCTTATTCCCTTTTTTGCGGCATTTTGCCTTCCTGTTTTTGCTCACCCAGAAAC
GCTGGTGAAAGTAAAAGATGCTGAAGATCAGTTGGGTGCACGAGTGGGTTACATCGAACTGGATCTCAAC
AGCGGTAAGATCCTTGAGAGTTTTCGCCCCGAAGAACGTTTTCCAATGATGAGCACTTTTAAAGTTCTGC
TATGTGGCGCGGTATTATCCCGTATTGACGCCGGGCAAGAGCAACTCGGTCGCCGCATACACTATTCTCA
GAATGACTTGGTTGAGTACTCACCAGTCACAGAAAAGCATCTTACGGATGGCATGACAGTAAGAGAATTA
TGCAGTGCTGCCATAACCATGAGTGATAACACTGCGGCCAACTTACTTCTGACAACGATCGGAGGACCGA
AGGAGCTAACCGCTTTTTTGCACAACATGGGGGATCATGTAACTCGCCTTGATCGTTGGGAACCGGAGCT
GAATGAAGCCATACCAAACGACGAGCGTGACACCACGATGCCTGTAGCAATGGCAACAACGTTGCGCAAA
CTATTAACTGGCGAACTACTTACTCTAGCTTCCCGGCAACAATTAATAGACTGGATGGAGGCGGATAAAG
TTGCAGGACCACTTCTGCGCTCGGCCCTTCCGGCTGGCTGGTTTATTGCTGATAAATCTGGAGCCGGTGA
GCGTGGGTCTCGCGGTATCATTGCAGCACTGGGGCCAGATGGTAAGCCCTCCCGTATCGTAGTTATCTAC
ACGACGGGGAGTCAGGCAACTATGGATGAACGAAATAGACAGATCGCTGAGATAGGTGCCTCACTGATTA
AGCATTGGTAACTGTCAGACCAAGTTTACTCATATATACTTTAGATTGATTTAAAACTTCATTTTTAATT
TAAAAGGATCTAGGTGAAGATCCTTTTTGATAATCTCATGACCAAAATCCCTTAACGTGAGTTTTCGTTC
CACTGAGCGTCAGACCCCGTAGAAAAGATCAAAGGATCTTCTTGAGATCCTTTTTTTCTGCGCGTAATCT
GCTGCTTGCAAACAAAAAAACCACCGCTACCAGCGGTGGTTTGTTTGCCGGATCAAGAGCTACCAACTCT
TTTTCCGAAGGTAACTGGCTTCAGCAGAGCGCAGATACCAAATACTGTTCTTCTAGTGTAGCCGTAGTTA
GGCCACCACTTCAAGAACTCTGTAGCACCGCCTACATACCTCGCTCTGCTAATCCTGTTACCAGTGGCTG
CTGCCAGTGGCGATAAGTCGTGTCTTACCGGGTTGGACTCAAGACGATAGTTACCGGATAAGGCGCAGCG
GTCGGGCTGAACGGGGGGTTCGTGCACACAGCCCAGCTTGGAGCGAACGACCTACACCGAACTGAGATAC
CTACAGCGTGAGCTATGAGAAAGCGCCACGCTTCCCGAAGGGAGAAAGGCGGACAGGTATCCGGTAAGCG
GCAGGGTCGGAACAGGAGAGCGCACGAGGGAGCTTCCAGGGGGAAACGCCTGGTATCTTTATAGTCCTGT
CGGGTTTCGCCACCTCTGACTTGAGCGTCGATTTTTGTGATGCTCGTCAGGGGGGCGGAGCCTATGGAAA
AACGCCAGCAACGCGGCCTTTTTACGGTTCCTGGCCTTTTGCTGGCCTTTTGCTCACATGTTCTTTCCTG
CGTTATCCCCTGATTCTGTGGATAACCGTATTACCGCCTTTGAGTGAGCTGATACCGCTCGCCGCAGCCG
AACGACCGAGCGCAGCGAGTCAGTGAGCGAGGAAGCGGAAGA
